>Addgene plasmid #45929 | pDZ274 (pLEU MET25pro MCP-2x-yeGFP) | depositor partial sequence | sequence record 64525 | pDZ274 (pLEU MET25pro MCP-2x-yeGFP) sequence 2734 bps
GAAACAGCTATGACCATGATTACGCCAAGCGCGCAATTAACCCTCACTAAAGGGAACAAAAGCTGGAGCT
CCGGATGCAAGGGTTCGAATCCCTTAGCTCTCATTATTTTTTGCTTTTTCTCTTGAGGTCACATGATCGC
AAAATGGCAAATGGCACGTGAAGCTGTCGATATTGGGGAACTGTGGTGGTTGGCAAATGACTAATTAAGT
TAGTCAAGGCGCCATCCTCATGAAAACTGTGTAACATAATAACCGAAGTGTCGAAAAGGTGGCACCTTGT
CCAATTGAACACGCTCGATGAAAAAAATAAGATATATATAAGGTTAAGTAAAGCGTCTGTTAGAAAGGAA
GTTTTTCCTTTTTCTTGCTCTCTTGTCTTTTCATCTACTATTTCCTTCGTGTAATACAGGGTCGTCAGAT
ACATAGATACAATTCTATTACCCCCATCCATACTCTAGATAGAGCCCTCAACCGGAGTTTGAAGCATGGC
TTCTAACTTTACTCAGTTCGTTCTCGTCGACAATGGCGGAACTGGCGACGTGACTGTCGCCCCAAGCAAC
TTCGCTAACGGGGTCGCTGAATGGATCAGCTCTAACTCGCGTTCACAGGCTTACAAAGTAACCTGTAGCG
TTCGTCAGAGCTCTGCGCAGAATCGCAAATACACCATCAAAGTCGAGGTGCCTAAAGTGGCAACCCAGAC
TGTTGGTGGTGTAGAGCTTCCTGTAGCCGCATGGCGTTCGTACCTAAATATGGAACTAACCATTCCAATT
TTCGCCACGAATTCCGACTGCGAGCTTATTGTTAAGGCAATGCAAGGTCTCCTAAAAGATGGAAACCCGA
TTCCCTCAGCAATCGCAGCAAACTCCGGCATCTACGGATCCCCCGGGCTGCAGGAATTCGATATCAAGCT
TATCGATACCGTCGACATGTCTAAAGGTGAAGAATTATTCACTGGTGTTGTCCCAATTTTGGTTGAATTA
GATGGTGATGTTAATGGTCACAAATTTTCTGTCTCCGGTGAAGGTGAAGGTGATGCTACTTACGGTAAAT
TGACCTTAAAATTTATTTGTACTACTGGTAAATTGCCAGTTCCATGGCCAACCTTAGTCACTACTTTAAC
TTATGGTGTTCAATGTTTTTCTAGATACCCAGATCATATGAAACAACATGACTTTTTCAAGTCTGCCATG
CCAGAAGGTTATGTTCAAGAAAGAACTATTTTTTTCAAAGATGACGGTAACTACAAGACCAGAGCTGAAG
TCAAGTTTGAAGGTGATACCTTAGTTAATAGAATCGAATTAAAAGGTATTGATTTTAAAGAAGATGGTAA
CATTTTAGGTCACAAATTGGAATACAACTATAACTCTCACAATGTTTACATCATGGCTGACAAACAAAAG
AATGGTATCAAAGTTAACTTCAAAATTAGACACAACATTGAAGATGGTTCTGTTCAATTAGCTGACCATT
ATCAACAAAATACTCCAATTGGTGATGGTCCAGTCTTGTTACCAGACAACCATTACTTATCCACTCAATC
TGCCTTATCCAAAGATCCAAACGAAAAGAGAGACCACATGGTCTTGTTAGAATTTGTTACTGCTGCTGGT
ATTACCCATGGTATGGATGAATTGTACAAAAGATCCCCCGGGCTGCAGGAATTCGATATCAAGCTTATCG
ATACCGTCGACATGTCTAAAGGTGAAGAATTATTCACTGGTGTTGTCCCAATTTTGGTTGAATTAGATGG
TGATGTTAATGGTCACAAATTTTCTGTCTCCGGTGAAGGTGAAGGTGATGCTACTTACGGTAAATTGACC
TTAAAATTTATTTGTACTACTGGTAAATTGCCAGTTCCATGGCCAACCTTAGTCACTACTTTAACTTATG
GTGTTCAATGTTTTTCTAGATACCCAGATCATATGAAACAACATGACTTTTTCAAGTCTGCCATGCCAGA
AGGTTATGTTCAAGAAAGAACTATTTTTTTCAAAGATGACGGTAACTACAAGACCAGAGCTGAAGTCAAG
TTTGAAGGTGATACCTTAGTTAATAGAATCGAATTAAAAGGTATTGATTTTAAAGAAGATGGTAACATTT
TAGGTCACAAATTGGAATACAACTATAACTCTCACAATGTTTACATCATGGCTGACAAACAAAAGAATGG
TATCAAAGTTAACTTCAAAATTAGACACAACATTGAAGATGGTTCTGTTCAATTAGCTGACCATTATCAA
CAAAATACTCCAATTGGTGATGGTCCAGTCTTGTTACCAGACAACCATTACTTATCCACTCAATCTGCCT
TATCCAAAGATCCAAACGAAAAGAGAGACCACATGGTCTTGTTAGAATTTGTTACTGCTGCTGGTATTAC
CCATGGTATGGATGAATTGTACAAATAAACCGGTCATCATCACCATCACCATTGAGTTTAAACCCGCTGA
TCCTAGAGGGCCGCATCATGTAATTAGTTATGTCACGCTTACATTCACGCCCTCCCCCCACATCCGCTCT
AACCGAAAAGGAAGGAGTTAGACAACCTGAAGTCTAGGTCCCTATTTATTTTTTTATAGTTATGTTAGTA
TTAAGAACGTTATTTATATTTCAAATTTTTCTTTTTTTTCTGTACAGACGCGTGTACGCATGTAACATTA
TACTGAAAACCTTGCTTGAGAAGGTTTTGGGACGCTCGAAGGCTTTAATTTGCAAGCTGCGGCCCTGCAT
TGGC
