>Addgene plasmid #45929 | pDZ274 (pLEU MET25pro MCP-2x-yeGFP) | addgene partial sequence | sequence record 67687 | CYC1 5'-GCGTGAATGTAAGCGTGAC-3'
TCAATGGTGATGGTGATGATGACCGGTTTATTTGTACAATTCATCCATACCATGGGTAATACCAGCAGCA
GTAACAAATTCTAACAAGACCATGTGGTCTCTCTTTTCGTTTGGATCTTTGGATAAGGCAGATTGAGTGG
ATAAGTAATGGTTGTCTGGTAACAAGACTGGACCATCACCAATTGGAGTATTTTGTTGATAATGGTCAGC
TAATTGAACAGAACCATCTTCAATGTTGTGTCTAATTTTGAAGTTAACTTTGATACCATTCTTTTGTTTG
TCAGCCATGATGTAAACATTGTGAGAGTTATAGTTGTATTCCAATTTGTGACCTAAAATGTTACCATCTT
CTTTAAAATCAATACCTTTTAATTCGATTCTATTAACTAAGGTATCACCTTCAAACTTGACTTCAGCTCT
GGTCTTGTAGTTACCGTCATCTTTGAAAAAAATAGTTCTTTCTTGAACATAACCTTCTGGCATGGCAGAC
TTGAAAAAGTCATGTTGTTTCATATGATCTGGGTATCTAGAAAAACATTGAACACCATAAGTTAAAGTAG
TGACTAAGGTTGGCCATGGAACTGGCAATTTACCAGTAGTACAAATAAATTTTAAGGTCAATTTACCGTA
AGTAGCATCACCTTCACCTTCACCGGAGACAGAAAATTTGTGACCATTAACATCACCATCTAATTCAACC
AAAATTGGGACAACACCAGTGAATAATTCTTCACCTTTAGACATGTCGACGGTATCGATAAGCTTGATAT
CGAATTCCTGCAGCCCGGGGGATCTTTTGTACAATTCATCCATACCATGGGTAATACCAGCAGCAGTAAC
AAATTCTAACAAGACCATGTG
