>Addgene plasmid #45929 | pDZ274 (pLEU MET25pro MCP-2x-yeGFP) | addgene partial sequence | sequence record 67689 | T3 5'-GCAATTAACCCTCACTAAAGG-3'
GGTTCGAATCCCTTAGCTCTCATTATTTTTTGCTTTTTCTCTTGAGGTCACATGATCGCAAAATGGCAAA
TGGCACGTGAAGCTGTCGATATTGGGGAACTGTGGTGGTTGGCAAATGACTAATTAAGTTAGTCAAGGCG
CCATCCTCATGAAAACTGTGTAACATAATAACCGAAGTGTCGAAAAGGTGGCACCTTGTCCAATTGAACA
CGCTCGATGAAAAAAATAAGATATATATAAGGTTAAGTAAAGCGTCTGTTAGAAAGGAAGTTTTTCCTTT
TTCTTGCTCTCTTGTCTTTTCATCTACTATTTCCTTCGTGTAATACAGGGTCGTCAGATACATAGATACA
ATTCTATTACCCCCATCCATACTCTAGATAGAGCCCTCAACCGGAGTTTGAAGCATGGCTTCTAACTTTA
CTCAGTTCGTTCTCGTCGACAATGGCGGAACTGGCGACGTGACTGTCGCCCCAAGCAACTTCGCTAACGG
GGTCGCTGAATGGATCAGCTCTAACTCGCGTTCACAGGCTTACAAAGTAACCTGTAGCGTTCGTCAGAGC
TCTGCGCAGAATCGCAAATACACCATCAAAGTCGAGGTGCCTAAAGTGGCAACCCAGACTGTTGGTGGTG
TAGAGCTTCCTGTAGCCGCATGGCGTTCGTACCTAAATATGGAACTAACCATTCCAATTTTCGCCACGAA
TTCCGACTGCGAGCTTATTGTTAAGGCAATGCAAGGTCTCCTAAAAGATGGAAACCCGATTCCCTCAGCA
ATCGCAGCAAACTCCGGCATCTACGGATCCCCCGGGCTGCAGGAATTCGATATCAAGCTTATCGATACCG
TCGACATGTCTAAA
