>Addgene plasmid #45929 | pDZ274 (pLEU MET25pro MCP-2x-yeGFP) | addgene partial sequence | sequence record 67690 | pRSII-F1 5'-CGGCATCAGAGCAGATTGTAC-3'
GCCGTTTCTGACAGAGTAAAATTCTTGAGGGAACTTTCACCATTATGGGAAATGGTTCAAGAAGGTATTG
ACTTAAACTCCATCAAATGGTCAGGTCATTGAGTGTTTTTTATTTGTTGTATTTTTTTTTTTTTAGAGAA
AATCCTCCAATATATAAATTAGGAATCATAGTTTCATGATTTTCTGTTACACCTAACTTTTTGTGTGGTG
CCCTCCTCCTTGTCAATATTAATGTTAAAGTGCAATTCTTTTTCCTTATCACGTTGAGCCATTAGTATCA
ATTTGCTTACCTGTATTCCTTTACATCCTCCTTTTTCTCCTTCTTGATAAATGTATGTAGATTGCGTATA
TAGTTTCGTCTACCCTATGAACATATTCCATTTTGTAATTTCGTGTCGTTTCTATTATGAATTTCATTTA
TAAAGTTTATGTACAAATATCATAAAAAAAGAGAATCTTTTTAAGCAAGGATTTTCTTAACTTCTTCGGC
GACAGCATCACCGACTTCGGTGGTACTGTTGGAACCACCTAAATCACCAGTTCTGATACCTGCATCCAAA
ACCTTTTTAACTGCATCTTCAATGGCCTTACCTTCTTCAGGCAAGTTCAATGACAATTTCAACATCATTG
CAGCAGACAAGATAGTGGCGATAGGGTTGACCTTATTCTTTGGCAAATCTGGAGCAGAACCGTGGCATGG
TTCGTACAAACCAAATGCGGTGTTCTTGTCTGGCAAAGAGGCCAAGGACGCAGATGGCAACAAACCCAAG
GAACCTGGGATAACGGAGGCTTCATCGGAGATGATATCACCAAACATGTTGCTGGTGATTATAATACCAT
TTAGGTGGGTTGGGTTCTTAACTAGGATCATGGCGGCAGAATCAATCAATTGATGTTGAACCTT
