[The description below was written by a language model from this plasmid's Addgene catalogue record.]
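Description:
pDZ274 (pLEU MET25pro MCP-2x-yeGFP) is a yeast expression plasmid built on the pLEU backbone. It is a shuttle vector: in bacteria it is maintained as a high-copy plasmid under ampicillin selection, and in yeast it is selected through the LEU2 auxotrophic marker, which restores growth of leu2 strains on medium lacking leucine. The record does not state which yeast replication element the backbone carries (centromeric, 2μ or integrating), and no feature table is available to confirm other backbone parts such as the terminator.

The insert, recorded as about 2 kb, encodes the MS2 bacteriophage coat protein (MCP) fused at its C terminus to two tandem copies of yeast-enhanced GFP (yeGFP). Expression is driven by the MET25 promoter, a methionine-repressible yeast promoter that allows the level of fusion protein to be tuned through the methionine content of the medium. That is useful here because excess unbound fluorescent protein raises background. MCP binds with high affinity to MS2 RNA stem-loops, so when a transcript of interest is tagged with an array of these hairpins, many MCP-2x-yeGFP molecules gather on each RNA and make it visible as a discrete fluorescent spot. The doubled GFP increases the signal per bound coat protein.

The associated publication concerns single-molecule analysis of gene expression by two-color RNA labeling in live yeast. This indicates that the plasmid supplies the green MS2-based reporter, intended for use alongside a second, orthogonal coat protein and hairpin system in another color to follow individual mRNAs or different regions of one transcript in living cells.
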