Addgene plasmid #45929: pDZ274 (pLEU MET25pro MCP-2x-yeGFP)
Depositing lab: Robert Singer & Daniel Zenklusen. Depositing organization: Albert Einstein College of Medicine. Publication: Single-molecule analysis of gene expression using two-color RNA labeling in live yeast. Hocine S, Raymond P, Zenklusen D, Chao JA, Singer RH. Nat Methods. 2013 Feb;10(2):119-21. doi: 10.1038/nmeth.2305. Epub 2012 Dec 23. PubMed 23263691.
Backbone
  Vector backbone: pLEU
  Vector type: Yeast Expression
  Selectable markers: LEU2
Growth in bacteria
  Bacterial resistance: Ampicillin, 100 μg/mL
  Growth temperature: 37°C
  Growth strain: DH5alpha
  Copy number: High Copy
Gene/Insert
  Gene/Insert name: MCP-2x-yeGFP (alt name: MS2 coat protein)
  Insert size (bp): 1994
  Promoter: MET25
  Tag / fusion protein: 2x-yeGFP (C terminal on insert)
  Cloning method: Unknown
  Sequencing primers: 5′ AATGGCACGTGAAGCTGTCG; 3′ GGCCGCAAATTAAAGCC
Terms and licenses: Academic/Nonprofit Terms; Industry Terms: Not Available to Industry
How to cite: pDZ274 (pLEU MET25pro MCP-2x-yeGFP) was a gift from Robert Singer & Daniel Zenklusen (Addgene plasmid # 45929 ; http://n2t.net/addgene:45929 ; RRID:Addgene_45929)
